>Addgene plasmid #199721 | pKL2351 | addgene full sequence | sequence record 392800 | Addgene NGS Result
GTTTACCCGCCAATATATCCTGTCAAACACTGATAGTTTAAACTGAAGGCGGGAAACGACAATCTGATCC
AAGCTCAAGCTGCTCTAGCATTCGCCATTCAGGCTGCGCAACTGTTGGGAAGGGCGATCGCCTTGGGCCC
TTAGTATTCCCTACCCCTACTCCAAAAATGTCAAAGATACAGTCTCAGAAGACCAAAGGGCTATTGAGAC
TTTTCAACAAAGGGTAATTTCGGGAAACCTCCTCGGATTCCATTGCCCAGCTATCTGTCACTTCATCGAA
AGGACAGTAGAAAAGGAAGGTGGCTCCTACAAATGCCATCATTGCGATAAAGGAAAGGCTATCATTCAAG
ATGCCTCTGCCGACAGTGGTCCCAAAGATGGACCCCCACCCACGAGGAGCATCGTGGAAAAAGAAGACGT
TCCAACCACGTCTTCAAAGCAAGTGGATTGATGTGACATCTCCACTGACGTAAGGGATGACGCACAATCC
CACCCCTACTCCAAAAATGTCAAAGATACAGTCTCAGAAGACCAAAGGGCTATTGAGACTTTTCAACAAA
GGGTAATTTCGGGAAACCTCCTCGGATTCCATTGCCCAGCTATCTGTCACTTCATCGAAAGGACAGTAGA
AAAGGAAGGTGGCTCCTACAAATGCCATCATTGCGATAAAGGAAAGGCTATCATTCAAGATGCCTCTGCC
GACAGTGGTCCCAAAGATGGACCCCCACCCACGAGGAGCATCGTGGAAAAAGAAGACGTTCCAACCACGT
CTTCAAAGCAAGTGGATTGATGTGACATCTCCACTGACGTAAGGGATGACGCACAATCCCACTATCCTTC
GCAAGACCCTTCCTCTATATAAGGAAGTTCATTTCATTTGGAGAGGACAGCCCAGATCACTAGTCTTAAG
TCCGGAGCTAGCTCTAGAGACGTCTCGAGGACCGGTCCCGGGGGATCCATGGTGAGCAAGGGCGAGGAGG
ATAACATGGCCATCATCAAGGAGTTCATGCGCTTCAAGGTGCACATGGAGGGCTCCGTGAACGGCCACGA
GTTCGAGATCGAGGGCGAGGGCGAGGGCCGCCCCTACGAGGGCACCCAGACCGCCAAGCTGAAGGTGACC
AAGGGTGGCCCCCTGCCCTTCGCCTGGGACATCCTGTCCCCTCAGTTCATGTACGGCTCCAAGGCCTACG
TGAAGCACCCCGCCGACATCCCCGACTACTTGAAGCTGTCCTTCCCCGAGGGCTTCAAGTGGGAGCGCGT
GATGAACTTCGAGGACGGCGGCGTGGTGACCGTGACCCAGGACTCCTCCCTGCAGGACGGCGAGTTCATC
TACAAGGTGAAGCTGCGCGGCACCAACTTCCCCTCCGACGGCCCCGTAATGCAGAAGAAGACCATGGGCT
GGGAGGCCTCCTCCGAGCGGATGTACCCCGAGGACGGCGCCCTGAAGGGCGAGATCAAGCAGAGGCTGAA
GCTGAAGGACGGCGGCCACTACGACGCTGAGGTCAAGACCACCTACAAGGCCAAGAAGCCCGTGCAGCTG
CCCGGCGCCTACAACGTCAACATCAAGTTGGACATCACCTCCCACAACGAGGACTACACCATCGTGGAAC
AGTACGAACGCGCCGAGGGCCGCCACTCCACCGGCGGCATGGAGGAGCTGTACAGATCTTAAAGCGGTAG
CTAGAGTTTGCTCCTATCTATATGTAATAAGGTATGCTGATATGCACTATTCAAATAGGAGCATTAGCTA
TGTTTGTTAATGTCACTTTATGTTATGTGGGTAAGTCACCTAAGACACTCCACGTACCTACTTGTTGTCT
CTTACGCGGCTTTAATAAATCTTCTGCCCTTGTTCCATATTTACTAATTATCCCTTTCTTCACTAAAAGA
AAATTGTTATCATTAAGTATTAGTCTTTAGAACATATGAGGTCTTTAATTGGGTAGGTTTTACAAATTAA
CTAATATAAAATGTCATAAAATCCACGTGGTTAAACAAATGCAGAAAATCGACGTCGTCTATTGGACCGA
CAGTTGCTATTAATATAATGGGCCACCATAGTAGACTGACAAATAAATTACCTGACAACATCGTTTCACA
AAAAAACAAACACAAAAAGGGAGTGCATTTTCCAGGGCATTTTTGTAATAAAAAACAGTTAAAAGGGAGT
GCAATAAGCGAAGCTTGCATGCCTGCAGTGCAGCGTGACCCGGTCGTGCCCCTCTCTAGAGATAATGAGC
ATTGCATGTCTAAGTTATAAAAAATTACCACATATTTTTTTTGTCACACTTGTTTGAAGTGCAGTTTATC
TATCTTTATACATATATTTAAACTTTACTCTACGAATAATATAATCTATAGTACTACAATAATATCAGTG
TTTTAGAGAATCATATAAATGAACAGTTAGACATGGTCTAAAGGACAATTGAGTATTTTGACAACAGGAC
TCTACAGTTTTATCTTTTTAGTGTGCATGTGTTCTCCTTTTTTTTTGCAAATAGCTTCACCTATATAATA
CTTCATCCATTTTATTAGTACATCCATTTAGGGTTTAGGGTTAATGGTTTTTATAGACTAATTTTTTTAG
TACATCTATTTTATTCTATTTTAGCCTCTAAATTAAGAAAACTAAAACTCTATTTTAGTTTTTTTATTTA
ATAATTTAGATATAAAATAGAATAAAATAAAGTGACTAAAAATTAAACAAATACCCTTTAAGAAATTAAA
AAAACTAAGGAAACATTTTTCTTGTTTCGAGTAGATAATGCCAGCCTGTTAAACGCCGTCGACGAGTCTA
ACGGACACCAACCAGCGAACCAGCAGCGTCGCGTCGGGCCAAGCGAAGCAGACGGCACGGCATCTCTGTC
GCTGCCTCTGGACCCCTCTCGAGAGTTCCGCTCCACCGTTGGACTTGCTCCGCTGTCGGCATCCAGAAAT
TGCGTGGCGGAGCGGCAGACGTGAGCCGGCACGGCAGGCGGCCTCCTCCTCCTCTCACGGCACCGGCAGC
TACGGGGGATTCCTTTCCCACCGCTCCTTCGCTTTCCCTTCCTCGCCCGCCGTAATAAATAGACACCCCC
TCCACACCCTCTTTCCCCAACCTCGTGTTGTTCGGAGCGCACACACACACAACCAGATCTCCCCCAAATC
CACCCGTCGGCACCTCCGCTTCAAGGTACGCCGCTCGTCCTCCCCCCCCCCCCTCTCTACCTTCTCTAGA
TCGGCGTTCCGGTCCATGCATGGTTAGGGCCCGGTAGTTCTACTTCTGTTCATGTTTGTGTTAGATCCGT
GTTTGTGTTAGATCCGTGCTGCTAGCGTTCGTACACGGATGCGACCTGTACGTCAGACACGTTCTGATTG
CTAACTTGCCAGTGTTTCTCTTTGGGGAATCCTGGGATGGCTCTAGCCGTTCCGCAGACGGGATCGATTT
CATGATTTTTTTTGTTTCGTTGCATAGGGTTTGGTTTGCCCTTTTCCTTTATTTCAATATATGCCGTGCA
CTTGTTTGTCGGGTCATCTTTTCATGCTTTTTTTTGTCTTGGTTGTGATGATGTGGTCTGGTTGGGCGGT
CGTTCTAGATCGGAGTAGAATTCTGTTTCAAACTACCTGGTGGATTTATTAATTTTGGATCTGTATGTGT
GTGCCATACATATTCATAGTTACGAATTGAAGATGATGGATGGAAATATCGATCTAGGATAGGTATACAT
GTTGATGCGGGTTTTACTGATGCATATACAGAGATGCTTTTTGTTCGCTTGGTTGTGATGATGTGGTGTG
GTTGGGCGGTCGTTCATTCGTTCTAGATCGGAGTAGAATACTGTTTCAAACTACCTGGTGTATTTATTAA
TTTTGGAACTGTATGTGTGTGTCATACATCTTCATAGTTACGAGTTTAAGATGGATGGAAATATCGATCT
AGGATAGGTATACATGTTGATGTGGGTTTTACTGATGCATATACATGATGGCATATGCAGCATCTATTCA
TATGCTCTAACCTTGAGTACCTATCTATTATAATAAACAAGTATGTTTTATAATTATTTTGATCTTGATA
TACTTGGATGATGGCATATGCAGCAGCTATATGTGGATTTTTTTAGCCCTGCCTTCATACGCTATTTATT
TGCTTGGTACTGTTTCTTTTGTCGATGCTCACCCTGTTGTTTGGTGTTACTTCTGCAGGTCGACTCTAGA
GGATCCCCTCGAGGCGCGCCAAGCTATCAAACAAGTTTGTACAAAAAAGCTGAACGAGAAACGTAAAATG
ATATAAATATCAATATATTAAATTAGATTTTGCATAAAAAACAGACTACATAATACTGTAAAACACAACA
TATCCAGTCACTATGGCGGCCGCATTAGGCACCCCAGGCTTTACACTTTATGCTTCCGGCTCGTATAATG
TGTGGATTTTGAGTTAGGATCCGTCGAGATTTTCAGGAGCTAAGGAAGCTAAAATGGAGAAAAAAATCAC
TGGATATACCACCGTTGATATATCCCAATGGCATCGTAAAGAACATTTTGAGGCATTTCAGTCAGTTGCT
CAATGTACCTATAACCAGACCGTTCAGCTGGATATTACGGCCTTTTTAAAGACCGTAAAGAAAAATAAGC
ACAAGTTTTATCCGGCCTTTATTCACATTCTTGCCCGCCTGATGAATGCTCATCCGGAATTCCGTATGGC
AATGAAAGACGGTGAGCTGGTGATATGGGATAGTGTTCACCCTTGTTACACCGTTTTCCATGAGCAAACT
GAAACGTTTTCATCGCTCTGGAGTGAATACCACGACGATTTCCGGCAGTTTCTACACATATATTCGCAAG
ATGTGGCGTGTTACGGTGAAAACCTGGCCTATTTCCCTAAAGGGTTTATTGAGAATATGTTTTTCGTCTC
AGCCAATCCCTGGGTGAGTTTCACCAGTTTTGATTTAAACGTGGCCAATATGGACAACTTCTTCGCCCCC
GTTTTCACCATGGGCAAATATTATACGCAAGGCGACAAGGTGCTGATGCCGCTGGCGATTCAGGTTCATC
ATGCCGTTTGTGATGGCTTCCATGTCGGCAGAATGCTTAATGAATTACAACAGTACTGCGATGAGTGGCA
GGCGGGGCGTAATCTAGAGGATCCGGCTTACTAAAAGCCAGATAACAGTATGCGTATTTGCGCGCTGATT
TTTGCGGTATAAGAATATATACTGATATGTATACCCGAAGTATGTCAAAAAGAGGTATGCTATGAAGCAG
CGTATTACAGTGACAGTTGACAGCGACAGCTATCAGTTGCTCAAGGCATATATGATGTCAATATCTCCGG
TCTGGTAAGCACAACCATGCAGAATGAAGCCCGTCGTCTGCGTGCCGAACGCTGGAAAGCGGAAAATCAG
GAAGGGATGGCTGAGGTCGCCCGGTTTATTGAAATGAACGGCTCTTTTGCTGACGAGAACAGGGGCTGGT
GAAATGCAGTTTAAGGTTTACACCTATAAAAGAGAGAGCCGTTATCGTCTGTTTGTGGATGTACAGAGTG
ATATTATTGACACGCCCGGGCGACGGATGGTGATCCCCCTGGCCAGTGCACGTCTGCTGTCAGATAAAGT
CCCCCGTGAACTTTACCCGGTGGTGCATATCGGGGATGAAAGCTGGCGCATGATGACCACCGATATGGCC
AGTGTGCCGGTCTCCGTTATCGGGGAAGAAGTGGCTGATCTCAGCCACCGCGAAAATGACATCAAAAACG
CCATTAACCTGATGTTCTGGGGAATATAAATGTCAGGCTCCCTTATACACAGCCAGTCTGCAGGTCGACC
ATAGTGACTGGATATGTTGTGTTTTACAGTATTATGTAGTCTGTTTTTTATGCAAAATCTAATTTAATAT
ATTGATATTTATATCATTTTACGTTTCTCGTTCAGCTTTCTTGTACAAAGTGGTTCGATAATTCTTAATT
AACTAGTTCTAGAGCGGCCGCCACCGCGGTGGATAGTTCCGGACTTACCGGCGCCGCTAGCCTGCAGTGC
AGCGTGACCCGGTCGTGCCCCTCTCTAGAGATAATGAGCATTGCATGTCTAAGTTATAAAAAATTACCAC
ATATTTTTTTTGTCACACTTGTTTGAAGTGCAGTTTATCTATCTTTATACATATATTTAAACTTTACTCT
ACGAATAATATAATCTATAGTACTACAATAATATCAGTGTTTTAGAGAATCATATAAATGAACAGTTAGA
CATGGTCTAAAGGACAATTGAGTATTTTGACAACAGGACTCTACAGTTTTATCTTTTTAGTGTGCATGTG
TTCTCCTTTTTTTTTGCAAATAGCTTCACCTATATAATACTTCATCCATTTTATTAGTACATCCATTTAG
GGTTTAGGGTNNNNNNNNNNNNNNNNCCCCTCTCTACCTTCTCTAGATCGGCGTTCCGGTCCATGGTTAG
GGCCCGGTAGTTCTACTTCTGTTCATGTTTGTGTTAGATCCGTGTTTGTGTTAGATCCGTGCTGCTAGCG
TTCGTACACGGATGCGACCTGTACGTCAGACACGTTCTGATTGCTAACTTGCCAGTGTTTCTCTTTGGGG
AATCCTGGGATGGCTCTAGCCGTTCCGCAGACGGGATCGATTTCATGATTTTTTTTGTTTCGTTGCATAG
GGTTTGGTTTGCCCTTTTCCTTTATTTCAATATATGCCGTGCACTTGTTTGTCGGGTCATCTTTTCATGC
TTTTTTTTGTCTTGGTTGTGATGATGTGGTCTGGTTGGGCGGTCGTTCTAGATCGGAGTAGAATTAATTC
TGTTTCAAACTACCTGGTGGATTTATTAATTTTGGATCTGTATGTGTGTGCCATACATATTCATAGTTAC
GAATTGAAGATGATGGATGGAAATATCGATCTAGGATAGGTATACATGTTGATGCGGGTTTTACTGATGC
ATATACAGAGATGCTTTTTGTTCGCTTGGTTGTGATGATGTGGTGTGGTTGGGCGGTCGTTCATTCGTTC
TAGATCGGAGTAGAATACTGTTTCAAACTACCTGGTGTATTTATTAATTTTGGAACTGTATGTGTGTGTC
ATACATCTTCATAGTTACGAGTTTAAGATGGATGGAAATATCGATCTAGGATAGGTATACATGTTGATGT
GGGTTTTACTGATGCATATACATGATGGCATATGCAGCATCTATTCATATGCTCTAACCTTGAGTACCTA
TCTATTATAATAAACAAGTATGTTTTATAATTATTTTGATCTTGATATACTTGGATGATGGCATATGCAG
CAGCTATATGTGGATTTTTTTAGCCCTGCCTTCATACGCTATTTATTTGCTTGGTACTGTTTCTTTTGTC
GATGCTCACCCTGTTGTTTGGTGTTACTTCTGCAGGTCGACTCTAGAGGATCAATTCGCTAGCGAAGTTC
CTATTCCGAAGTTCCTATTCTCTAGAAAGTATAGGAACTTCAGATCCACCGGGATCCACCATGGTTGAAC
AAGATGGATTGCACGCAGGTTCTCCGGCCGCTTGGGTGGAGAGGCTATTCGGCTATGACTGGGCACAACA
GACAATCGGCTGCTCTGATGCCGCCGTGTTCCGGCTGTCAGCGCAGGGGCGCCCGGTTCTTTTTGTCAAG
ACCGACCTGTCCGGTGCCCTGAATGAACTGCAGGACGAGGCAGCGCGGCTATCGTGGCTGGCCACGACGG
GCGTTCCTTGCGCAGCTGTGCTCGACGTTGTCACTGAAGCGGGAAGGGACTGGCTGCTATTGGGCGAAGT
GCCGGGGCAGGATCTCCTGTCATCTCACCTTGCTCCTGCCGAGAAAGTATCCATCATGGCTGATGCAATG
CGGCGGCTGCATACGCTTGATCCGGCTACCTGCCCATTCGACCACCAAGCGAAACATCGCATCGAGCGAG
CACGTACTCGGATGGAAGCCGGTCTTGTCGATCAGGATGATCTGGACGAAGAGCATCAGGGGCTCGCGCC
AGCCGAACTGTTCGCCAGGCTCAAGGCGCGCATGCCCGACGGCGATGATCTCGTCGTGACCCATGGCGAT
GCCTGCTTGCCGAATATCATGGTGGAAAATGGCCGCTTTTCTGGATTCATCGACTGTGGCCGGCTGGGTG
TGGCGGACCGCTATCAGGACATAGCGTTGGCTACCCGTGATATTGCTGAAGAGCTTGGCGGCGAATGGGC
TGACCGCTTCCTCGTGCTTTACGGTATCGCCGCTCCCGATTCGCAGCGCATCGCCTTCTATCGCCTTCTT
GACGAGTTCTTCTGAGGATCCACCATGGTTAACCTAGACTTGTCCATCTTCTGGATTGGCCAACTTAATT
AATGTATGAAATAAAAGGATGCACACATAGTGACATGCTAATCACTATAATGTGGGCATCAAAGTTGTGT
GTTATGTGTAATTACTAGTTATCTGAATAAAAGAGAAAGAGATCATCCATATTTCTTATCCTAAATGAAT
GTCACGTGTCTTTATAATTCTTTGATGAACCAGATGCATTTCATTAACCAAATCCATATACATATAAATA
TTAATCATATATAATTAATATCAATTGGGTTAGCAAAACAAATCTAGTCTAGGTGTGTTTTGCAAGCTTG
CATGCCTGCACGCCCCGTCCGGTCCTGCCCGTCACCGAGATTTGACTCGAGTTTCTCCATAATAATGTGT
GAGTAGTTCCCAGATAAGGGAATTAGGGTTCCTATAGGGTTTCGCTCATGTGTTGAGCATATAAGAAACC
CTTAGTATGTATTTGTATTTGTAAAATACTTCTATCAATAAAATTTCTAATTCCTAAAACCAAAATCCAG
TACTAAAATCCAGATCCCCCGAATTAATTCGGCGTTAATTCAGTACATTAAAAACGTCCGCAATGTGTTA
TTAAGTTGTCTAAGCGTCAATTTGTTTACACCACAATATATCCTGCCACCAGCCAGCCAACAGCTCCCCG
ACCGGCAGCTCGGCACAAAATCACCACTCGATACAGGCAGCCCATCAGTCCGGGACGGCGTCAGCGGGAG
AGCCGTTGTAAGGCGGCAGACTTTGCTCATGTTACCGATGCTATTCGGAAGAACGGCAACTAAGCTGCCG
GGTTTGAAACACGGATGATCTCGCGGAGGGTAGCATGTTGATTGTAACGATGACAGAGCGTTGCTGCCTG
TGATCACCGCGGTTTCAAAATCGGCTCCGTCGATACTATGTTATACGCCAACTTTGAAAACAACTTTGAA
AAAGCTGTTTTCTGGTATTTAAGGTTTTAGAATGCAAGGAACAGTGAATTGGAGTTCGTCTTGTTATAAT
TAGCTTCTTGGGGTATCTTTAAATACTGTAGAAAAGAGGAAGGAAATAATAAATGGCTAAAATGAGAATA
TCACCGGAATTGAAAAAACTGATCGAAAAATACCGCTGCGTAAAAGATACGGAAGGAATGTCTCCTGCTA
AGGTATATAAGCTGGTGGGAGAAAATGAAAACCTATATTTAAAAATGACGGACAGCCGGTATAAAGGGAC
CACCTATGATGTGGAACGGGAAAAGGACATGATGCTATGGCTGGAAGGAAAGCTGCCTGTTCCAAAGGTC
CTGCACTTTGAACGGCATGATGGCTGGAGCAATCTGCTCATGAGTGAGGCCGATGGCGTCCTTTGCTCGG
AAGAGTATGAAGATGAACAAAGCCCTGAAAAGATTATCGAGCTGTATGCGGAGTGCATCAGGCTCTTTCA
CTCCATCGACATATCGGATTGTCCCTATACGAATAGCTTAGACAGCCGCTTAGCCGAATTGGATTACTTA
CTGAATAACGATCTGGCCGATGTGGATTGCGAAAACTGGGAAGAAGACACTCCATTTAAAGATCCGCGCG
AGCTGTATGATTTTTTAAAGACGGAAAAGCCCGAAGAGGAACTTGTCTTTTCCCACGGCGACCTGGGAGA
CAGCAACATCTTTGTGAAAGATGGCAAAGTAAGTGGCTTTATTGATCTTGGGAGAAGCGGCAGGGCGGAC
AAGTGGTATGACATTGCCTTCTGCGTCCGGTCGATCAGGGAGGATATCGGGGAAGAACAGTATGTCGAGC
TATTTTTTGACTTACTGGGGATCAAGCCTGATTGGGAGAAAATAAAATATTATATTTTACTGGATGAATT
GTTTTAGTACCTAGAATGCATGACCAAAATCCCTTAACGTGAGTTTTCGTTCCACTGAGCGTCAGACCCC
GTAGAAAAGATCAAAGGATCTTCTTGAGATCCTTTTTTTCTGCGCGTAATCTGCTGCTTGCAAACAAAAA
AACCACCGCTACCAGCGGTGGTTTGTTTGCCGGATCAAGAGCTACCAACTCTTTTTCCGAAGGTAACTGG
CTTCAGCAGAGCGCAGATACCAAATACTGTCCTTCTAGTGTAGCCGTAGTTAGGCCACCACTTCAAGAAC
TCTGTAGCACCGCCTACATACCTCGCTCTGCTAATCCTGTTACCAGTGGCTGCTGCCAGTGGCGATAAGT
CGTGTCTTACCGGGTTGGACTCAAGACGATAGTTACCGGATAAGGCGCAGCGGTCGGGCTGAACGGGGGG
TTCGTGCACACAGCCCAGCTTGGAGCGAACGACCTACACCGAACTGAGATACCTACAGCGTGAGCTATGA
GAAAGCGCCACGCTTCCCGAAGGGAGAAAGGCGGACAGGTATCCGGTAAGCGGCAGGGTCGGAACAGGAG
AGCGCACGAGGGAGCTTCCAGGGGGAAACGCCTGGTATCTTTATAGTCCTGTCGGGTTTCGCCACCTCTG
ACTTGAGCGTCGATTTTTGTGATGCTCGTCAGGGGGGCGGAGCCTATGGAAAAACGCCAGCAACGCGGCC
TTTTTACGGTTCCTGGCCTTTTGCTGGCCTTTTGCTCACATGTTCTTTCCTGCGTTATCCCCTGATTCTG
TGGATAACCGTATTACCGCCTTTGAGTGAGCTGATACCGCTCGCCGCAGCCGAACGACCGAGCGCAGCGA
GTCAGTGAGCGAGGAAGCGGAAGAGCGCCTGATGCGGTATTTTCTCCTTACGCATCTGTGCGGTATTTCA
CACCGCATATGGTGCACTCTCAGTACAATCTGCTCTGATGCCGCATAGTTAAGCCAGTATACACTCCGCT
ATCGCTACGTGACTGGGTCATGGCTGCGCCCCGACACCCGCCAACACCCGCTGACGCGCCCTGACGGGCT
TGTCTGCTCCCGGCATCCGCTTACAGACAAGCTGTGACCGTCTCCGGGAGCTGCATGTGTCAGAGGTTTT
CACCGTCATCACCGAAACGCGCGAGGCAGGGTGCCTTGATGTGGGCGCCGGCGGTCGAGTGGCGACGGCG
CGGCTTGTCCGCGCCCTGGTAGATTGCCTGGCCGTAGGCCAGCCATTTTTGAGCGGCCAGCGGCCGCGAT
AGGCCGACGCGAAGCGGCGGGGCGTAGGGAGCGCAGCGACCGAAGGGTAGGCGCTTTTTGCAGCTCTTCG
GCTGTGCGCTGGCCAGACAGTTATGCACAGGCCAGGCGGGTTTTAAGAGTTTTAATAAGTTTTAAAGAGT
TTTAGGCGGAAAAATCGCCTTTTTTCTCTTTTATATCAGTCACTTACATGTGTGACCGGTTCCCAATGTA
CGGCTTTGGGTTCCCAATGTACGGGTTCCGGTTCCCAATGTACGGCTTTGGGTTCCCAATGTACGTGCTA
TCCACAGGAAAGAGACCTTTTCGACCTTTTTCCCCTGCTAGGGCAATTTGCCCTAGCATCTGCTCCGTAC
ATTAGGAACCGGCGGATGCTTCGCCCTCGATCAGGTTGCGGTAGCGCATGACTAGGATCGGGCCAGCCTG
CCCCGCCTCCTCCTTCAAATCGTACTCCGGCAGGTCATTTGACCCGATCAGCTTGCGCACGGTGAAACAG
AACTTCTTGAACTCTCCGGCGCTGCCACTGCGTTCGTAGATCGTCTTGAACAACCATCTGGCTTCTGCCT
TGCCTGCGGCGCGGCGTGCCAGGCGGTAGAGAAAACGGCCGATGCCGGGATCGATCAAAAAGTAATCGGG
GTGAACCGTCAGCACGTCCGGGTTCTTGCCTTCTGTGATCTCGCGGTACATCCAATCAGCTAGCTCGATC
TCGATGTACTCCGGCCGCCCGGTTTCGCTCTTTACGATCTTGTAGCGGCTAATCAAGGCTTCACCCTCGG
ATACCGTCACCAGGCGGCCGTTCTTGGCCTTCTTCGTACGCTGCATGGCAACGTGCGTGGTGTTTAACCG
AATGCAGGTTTCTACCAGGTCGTCTTTCTGCTTTCCGCCATCGGCTCGCCGGCAGAACTTGAGTACGTCC
GCAACGTGTGGACGGAACACGCGGCCGGGCTTGTCTCCCTTCCCTTCCCGGTATCGGTTCATGGATTCGG
TTAGATGGGAAACCGCCATCAGTACCAGGTCGTAATCCCACACACTGGCCATGCCGGCCGGCCCTGCGGA
AACCTCTACGTGCCCGTCTGGAAGCTCGTAGCGGATCACCTCGCCAGCTCGTCGGTCACGCTTCGACAGA
CGGAAAACGGCCACGTCCATGATGCTGCGACTATCGCGGGTGCCCACGTCATAGAGCATCGGAACGAAAA
AATCTGGTTGCTCGTCGCCCTTGGGCGGCTTCCTAATCGACGGCGCACCGGCTGCCGGCGGTTGCCGGGA
TTCTTTGCGGATTCGATCAGCGGCCGCTTGCCACGATTCACCGGGGCGTGCTTCTGCCTCGATGCGTTGC
CGCTGGGCGGCCTGCGCGGCCTTCAACTTCTCCACCAGGTCATCACCCAGCGCCGCGCCGATTTGTACCG
GGCCGGATGGTTTGCGACCGCTCACGCCGATTCCTCGGGCTTGGGGGTTCCAGTGCCATTGCAGGGCCGG
CAGGCAACCCAGCCGCTTACGCCTGGCCAACCGCCCGTTCCTCCACACATGGGGCATTCCACGGCGTCGG
TGCCTGGTTGTTCTTGATTTTCCATGCCGCCTCCTTTAGCCGCTAAAATTCATCTACTCATTTATTCATT
TGCTCATTTACTCTGGTAGCTGCGCGATGTATTCAGATAGCAGCTCGGTAATGGTCTTGCCTTGGCGTAC
CGCGTACATCTTCAGCTTGGTGTGATCCTCCGCCGGCAACTGAAAGTTGACCCGCTTCATGGCTGGCGTG
TCTGCCAGGCTGGCCAACGTTGCAGCCTTGCTGCTGCGTGCGCTCGGACGGCCGGCACTTAGCGTGTTTG
TGCTTTTGCTCATTTTCTCTTTACCTCATTAACTCAAATGAGTTTTGATTTAATTTCAGCGGCCAGCGCC
TGGACCTCGCGGGCAGCGTCGCCCTCGGGTTCTGATTCAAGAACGGTTGTGCCGGCGGCGGCAGTGCCTG
GGTAGCTCACGCGCTGCGTGATACGGGACTCAAGAATGGGCAGCTCGTACCCGGCCAGCGCCTCGGCAAC
CTCACCGCCGATGCGCGTGCCTTTGATCGCCCGCGACACGACAAAGGCCGCTTGTAGCCTTCCATCCGTG
ACCTCAATGCGCTGCTTAACCAGCTCCACCAGGTCGGCGGTGGCCCATATGTCGTAAGGGCTTGGCTGCA
CCGGAATCAGCACGAAGTCGGCTGCCTTGATCGCGGACACAGCCAAGTCCGCCGCCTGGGGCGCTCCGTC
GATCACTACGAAGTCGCGCCGGCCGATGGCCTTCACGTCGCGGTCAATCGTCGGGCGGTCGATGCCGACA
ACGGTTAGCGGTTGATCTTCCCGCACGGCCGCCCAATCGCGGGCACTGCCCTGGGGATCGGAATCGACTA
ACAGAACATCGGCCCCGGCGAGTTGCAGGGCGCGGGCTAGATGGGTTGCGATGGTCGTCTTGCCTGACCC
GCCTTTCTGGTTAAGTACAGCGATAACCTTCATGCGTTCCCCTTGCGTATTTGTTTATTTACTCATCGCA
TCATATACGCAGCGACCGCATGACGCAAGCTGTTTTACTCAAATACACATCACCTTTTTAGACGGCGGCG
CTCGGTTTCTTCAGCGGCCAAGCTGGCCGGCCAGGCCGCCAGCTTGGCATCAGACAAACCGGCCAGGATT
TCATGCAGCCGCACGGTTGAGACGTGCGCGGGCGGCTCGAACACGTACCCGGCCGCGATCATCTCCGCCT
CGATCTCTTCGGTAATGAAAAACGGTTCGTCCTGGCCGTCCTGGTGCGGTTTCATGCTTGTTCCTCTTGG
CGTTCATTCTCGGCGGCCGCCAGGGCGTCGGCCTCGGTCAATGCGTCCTCACGGAAGGCACCGCGCCGCC
TGGCCTCGGTGGGCGTCACTTCCTCGCTGCGCTCAAGTGCGCGGTACAGGGTCGAGCGATGCACGCCAAG
CAGTGCAGCCGCCTCTTTCACGGTGCGGCCTTCCTGGTCGATCAGCTCGCGGGCGTGCGCGATCTGTGCC
GGGGTGAGGGTAGGGCGGGGGCCAAACTTCACGCCTCGGGCCTTGGCGGCCTCGCGCCCGCTCCGGGTGC
GGTCGATGATTAGGGAACGCTCGAACTCGGCAATGCCGGCGAACACGGTCAACACCATGCGGCCGGCCGG
CGTGGTGGTGTCGGCCCACGGCTCTGCCAGGCTACGCAGGCCCGCGCCGGCCTCCTGGATGCGCTCGGCA
ATGTCCAGTAGGTCGCGGGTGCTGCGGGCCAGGCGGTCTAGCCTGGTCACTGTCACAACGTCGCCAGGGC
GTAGGTGGTCAAGCATCCTGGCCAGCTCCGGGCGGTCGCGCCTGGTGCCGGTGATCTTCTCGGAAAACAG
CTTGGTGCAGCCGGCCGCGTGCAGTTCGGCCCGTTGGTTGGTCAAGTCCTGGTCGTCGGTGCTGACGCGG
GCATAGCCCAGCAGGCCAGCGGCGGCGCTCTTGTTCATGGCGTAATGTCTCCGGTTCTAGTCGCAAGTAT
TCTACTTTATGCGACTAAAACACGCGACAAGAAAACGCCAGGAAAAGGGCAGGGCGGCAGCCTGTCGCGT
AACTTAGGACTTGTGCGACATGTCGTTTTCAGAAGACGGCTGCACTGAACGTCAGAAGCCGACTGCACTA
TAGCAGCGGAGGGGTTGGATCAAAGTACTTTGATCCCGAGGGGAACCCTGTGGTTGGCATGCACATACAA
ATGGACGAACGGATAAACCTTTTCACGCCCTTTTAAATATCCGATTATTCTAATAAACGCTCTTTTCTCT
TAG
Features (pLannotate 1.2.2; 30 found; start..end, strand, type, name):
      1..25      -  misc_feature   RB T-DNA repeat: right border repeat from nopaline C58 T-DNA
     91..130     -  CDS            lacZα (fragment): LacZα fragment of β-galactosidase; lacZ fragment
    205..493     +  promoter       CaMV 35S promoter (fragment): strong constitutive promoter from cauliflower mosaic virus
    544..889     +  promoter       CaMV 35S promoter: strong constitutive promoter from cauliflower mosaic virus
    841..887     +  promoter       minimal CaMV 35S promoter: minimal 35S promoter from cauliflower mosaic virus
    959..1666    +  CDS            mCherry: mCherry is a basic (constitutively fluorescent) red fluorescent protein published in 2004, derived from Discosoma sp.. It is reported to be a very rapidly-maturing monomer with low acid sensitivity.
   2193..4188    +  promoter       Ubi promoter: maize polyubiquitin gene promoter
   4231..4355    +  protein_bind   attR1: mutant version of attR; recombination site for the Gateway® LR reaction LR Clonase™
   4380..4410    +  promoter       lac UV5 promoter: E. coli lac promoter with an "up" mutation
   4434..4463    +  promoter       cat promoter (fragment): promoter of the E. coli cat gene encoding chloramphenicol acetyltransferase
   4464..5144    +  CDS            CmR: chloramphenicol acetyltransferase confers resistance to chloramphenicol
   5301..5459    +  CDS            ccdA (fragment): CCDA_ECO57 - Also known as H, letA. Experimental evidence at protein level: Swiss-Prot protein existence level 1. Antitoxin component of a type II toxin-antitoxin (TA) system which inhibits the post-segregational killing (PSK) of plasmid-free cells, also referred to as a plasmid addiction system. Binds to and blocks the activity of CcdB; will also remove bound CcdB protein from the CcdB-GyrA complex by forming a CcdA-CcdB complex, a process termed rejuvenation. Functions as a transcriptional corepressor for the ccdAB operon, repression also requires CcdB (By similarity). From Escherichia coli
   5464..5769    +  CDS            ccdB: CcdB, a bacterial toxin that poisons DNA gyrase; ccdB; Plasmids containing the ccdB gene cannot be propagated in standard E. coli strains.
   5810..5934    -  protein_bind   attR2: mutant version of attR; recombination site for the Gateway® LR reaction LR Clonase™
   5952..5983    -  misc_feature   MCS (fragment): pBluescript multiple cloning site
   6012..6380    +  promoter       Ubi promoter (fragment): maize polyubiquitin gene promoter
   6397..7385    +  promoter       Ubi promoter (fragment): maize polyubiquitin gene promoter
   7414..7461    +  protein_bind   FRT: FLP-mediated recombination occurs in the 8-bp core sequence TCTAGAAA (Turan and Bode, 2011). FLP recombinase from the Saccharomyces cerevisiae 2μ plasmid
   7485..8275    +  CDS            NeoR/KanR (fragment): aminoglycoside phosphotransferase from Tn5; aph(3')-II (or nptII); confers resistance to neomycin, kanamycin, and G418 (Geneticin®)
   8621..8651    +  CDS            BlpR (fragment): phosphinothricin acetyltransferase; Streptomyces hygroscopicus bar; confers resistance to bialophos or phosphinothricin
   8662..8836    +  polyA_signal   CaMV poly(A) signal: cauliflower mosaic virus polyadenylation signal
   8914..8938    -  misc_feature   LB T-DNA repeat: left border repeat from nopaline C58 T-DNA
   9363..10157   +  CDS            KanR: aminoglycoside phosphotransferase; aphA-3; confers resistance to kanamycin
  10244..10832   +  rep_origin     ori: high-copy-number ColE1/pMB1/pBR322/pUC origin of replication
  11018..11158   -  misc_feature   bom: basis of mobility region from pBR322
  11260..11299   -  CDS            rop (fragment): Rop protein, which maintains plasmids at low copy number; rop
  11502..11696   -  rep_origin     pVS1 oriV: origin of replication for the Pseudomonas plasmid pVS1 (Heeb et al., 2000)
  11762..12835   -  CDS            pVS1 RepA: replication protein from the Pseudomonas plasmid pVS1 (Heeb et al., 2000)
  13264..13893   -  CDS            pVS1 StaA: stability protein from the Pseudomonas plasmid pVS1 (Heeb et al., 2000)
  14453..14854   -  CDS            Y4CG_SINFN (fragment): Protein inferred from homology: Swiss-Prot protein existence level 3. From Sinorhizobium fredii (strain NBRC 101917 / NGR234).
