[The description below was written by a language model from this plasmid's Addgene catalogue record and pLannotate feature annotations shown in this document.]
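Description:
pKL2351 is a 15.2 kb pVS1-based T-DNA binary vector for plant expression, built on the pYPQ210 backbone and serving as a Gateway destination vector. Outside the T-DNA borders it carries a high-copy ColE1/pUC-type origin with the pBR322 bom region for propagation in E. coli. The pVS1 oriV, RepA and StaA functions support replication and stable maintenance in Agrobacterium. Bacterial selection uses an aphA-3 kanamycin resistance gene on the backbone. Chloramphenicol resistance comes from the CmR gene inside the Gateway cassette. Because that cassette also encodes the gyrase toxin CcdB, the empty vector must be kept in a ccdB-tolerant strain.

Three units lie between the nopaline-type right and left border repeats. Next to the right border, a duplicated CaMV 35S promoter drives mCherry as a visual red fluorescent marker; the depositor notes that a 185T mutation was found in this mCherry. A maize polyubiquitin (Ubi) promoter follows, positioned upstream of the attR1–CmR–ccdB–attR2 cassette. An LR reaction with an entry clone replaces the counter-selectable cassette and places the incoming sequence under Ubi control. Toward the left border is the recorded insert, the plant selectable marker NPTII (neomycin phosphotransferase II). It is preceded by Ubi promoter segments and an FRT site, and followed by a CaMV polyadenylation signal. A short remnant of the bar gene also sits upstream of that signal.

The associated publication describes binary vectors with NptII selection for maize transformation and targeted mutagenesis. The record does not specify which entry cassettes are meant to be recombined into this vector.
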