Addgene plasmid #199721: pKL2351
Purpose: A pVS1-based T-DNA binary vector and destination vector for Gateway cloning.
Depositing lab: Kan Wang. Depositing organization: Iowa State University. Publication: New T-DNA binary vectors with NptII selection and RUBY reporter for efficient maize transformation and targeted mutagenesis. Lee K, Kang M, Ji Q, Grosic S, Wang K. Plant Physiol. 2023 Apr 18:kiad231. doi: 10.1093/plphys/kiad231. PubMed 37070560.
Backbone
  Vector backbone: pYPQ210
  Backbone manufacturer: Yiping Qi
  Vector type: Plant Expression
Growth in bacteria
  Bacterial resistance: Chloramphenicol and Kanamycin, 25 & 50 μg/mL
  Growth temperature: 37°C
  Growth strain: ccdB Survival
  Copy number: High Copy
Gene/Insert
  Gene/Insert name: NPTII (alt name: neomycin phosphotransferase II)
  Species: Synthetic
  Insert size (bp): 3209
  Cloning method: Restriction Enzyme; 5′ cloning site BsmBI (not destroyed); 3′ cloning site BstBI (not destroyed)
Terms and licenses: Academic/Nonprofit Terms; Industry Terms: Not Available to Industry
Depositor comments: A 185T mutation was found in mCherry.
How to cite: pKL2351 was a gift from Kan Wang (Addgene plasmid # 199721 ; http://n2t.net/addgene:199721 ; RRID:Addgene_199721)
